Addgene plasmid #49434: EGFP-Rab4A
Purpose: expresses EGFP-Rab4A in mammalian cells
Depositing lab: Marci Scidmore. Depositing organization: Cornell University. Publication: Rab GTPases are recruited to chlamydial inclusions in both a species-dependent and species-independent manner. Rzomp KA, Scholtes LD, Briggs BJ, Whittaker GR, Scidmore MA. Infect Immun. 2003 Oct;71(10):5855-70. 10.1128/IAI.71.10.5855-5870.2003 PubMed 14500507.
Backbone
  Vector backbone: EGFP C1
  Backbone manufacturer: Clontech
  Backbone size w/o insert (bp): 4731
  Total vector size (bp): 5300
  Modifications to backbone: none
  Vector type: Mammalian Expression
  Selectable markers: Neomycin (select with G418)
Growth in bacteria
  Bacterial resistance: Kanamycin, 50 μg/mL
  Growth temperature: 37°C
  Growth strain: DH5alpha
  Copy number: High Copy
Gene/Insert
  Gene/Insert name: Rab4A
  Species: H. sapiens (human)
  Insert size (bp): 657
  GenBank ID: AF498934
  Entrez Gene: RAB4A (a.k.a. HRES-1, HRES-1/RAB4, HRES1, RAB4)
  Promoter: CMV
  Tag / fusion protein: EGFP (N terminal on insert)
  Cloning method: Restriction Enzyme; 5′ cloning site BamHI/BglII (destroyed during cloning); 3′ cloning site XhoI/SalI (destroyed during cloning)
  Sequencing primers: 5′ EGFP C (CATGGTCCTGCTGGAGTTCGTG)
Resource information
  A portion of this plasmid was derived from a plasmid made by: purchased from Missouri S&T cDNA Resource Center (cDNA.org) pCDNA3.1+Rab4A
Terms and licenses: Academic/Nonprofit Terms; Industry Terms: Not Available to Industry
How to cite: EGFP-Rab4A was a gift from Marci Scidmore (Addgene plasmid # 49434)
