[The description below was written by a language model from this plasmid's Addgene catalogue record and pLannotate feature annotations shown in this document.]
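Description:
EGFP-Rab4A is a mammalian expression plasmid built on the Clontech EGFP C1 backbone, carrying the human RAB4A coding sequence (about 657 bp) fused in frame to the C-terminus of EGFP, so that the fluorescent protein sits at the N-terminus of the GTPase. The fusion is transcribed from the human cytomegalovirus immediate-early enhancer and promoter and terminated by the SV40 polyadenylation signal. In the circular sequence record the numbering begins at the insert, so EGFP appears at the end of the map and reads across the origin into Rab4A. The insert was subcloned from a commercial pcDNA3.1-based cDNA clone using compatible-end ligations (BamHI/BglII at the 5′ side, XhoI/SalI at the 3′ side), which destroyed the sites at both junctions. The catalogue gives a total size of roughly 5.3 kb, and the depositor's full sequence is 5,367 nt.

Propagation in E. coli relies on a high-copy ColE1/pUC-type origin, and an f1 origin is also present for single-stranded DNA production. A single Tn5 aminoglycoside phosphotransferase gene serves both hosts: a bacterial bla-type promoter drives it for kanamycin selection, while the adjacent SV40 enhancer/early promoter, with an HSV TK polyadenylation signal downstream, drives it in mammalian cells for G418 selection of stable lines. The short large T antigen, ble and bGH poly(A) annotations are fragmentary matches rather than functional elements.

Rab4A is a small GTPase that cycles between GTP- and GDP-bound states and acts in vesicular and endosomal trafficking. The construct allows its localisation to be followed by fluorescence in transfected cells. The associated publication examined recruitment of Rab GTPases to chlamydial inclusions.
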