Features (pLannotate 1.2.2; 15 found; start..end, strand, type, name):
      9..662     +  CDS            RAB4A: RAB4A_HUMAN - Also known as RAB4. Experimental evidence at protein level: Swiss-Prot protein existence level 1. Small GTPase which cycles between an active GTP-bound and an inactive GDP-bound state (PubMed:15907487, PubMed:16034420). Involved in protein transport (PubMed:29425100). Plays a role in vesicular traffic. Mediates VEGFR2 endosomal trafficking to enhance VEGFR2 signaling (PubMed:29425100). Acts as a regulator of platelet alpha- granule release during activation and aggregation of platelets (By similarity). From Homo sapiens (Human).
    667..692     +  misc_feature   MCS (fragment): multiple cloning site
    709..793     +  CDS            large T antigen (fragment): large T antigen from SV40 (simian virus 40)
    816..937     +  polyA_signal   SV40 poly(A) signal: SV40 polyadenylation signal
    971..1399    -  rep_origin     f1 ori (sequence partly withheld): f1 bacteriophage origin of replication; arrow indicates direction of (+) strand synthesis
   1426..1530    +  promoter       AmpR promoter: bla
   1532..1889    +  promoter       SV40 promoter: SV40 enhancer and early promoter
   1924..2718    +  CDS            NeoR/KanR: aminoglycoside phosphotransferase from Tn5; aph(3')-II (or nptII); confers resistance to neomycin, kanamycin, and G418 (Geneticin®)
   2739..2891    +  CDS            ble (fragment): BLE_KLEPN - Experimental evidence at protein level: Swiss-Prot protein existence level 1. Binding protein with a strong affinity to the bleomycin family of antibiotics. Binds to CL990; an antimitotic-antibiotic compound. From Klebsiella pneumoniae.
   2950..2997    +  polyA_signal   HSV TK poly(A) signal: herpes simplex virus thymidine kinase polyadenylation signal (Cole and Stacy, 1985)
   3088..3104    -  polyA_signal   bGH poly(A) signal (fragment): bovine growth hormone polyadenylation signal
   3326..3914    +  rep_origin     ori: high-copy-number ColE1/pMB1/pBR322/pUC origin of replication
   4089..4392    +  enhancer       CMV enhancer: human cytomegalovirus immediate early enhancer
   4393..4596    +  promoter       CMV promoter: human cytomegalovirus (CMV) immediate early promoter
   4641..5357    +  CDS            EGFP: EGFP is a basic (constitutively fluorescent) green fluorescent protein published in 1996, derived from Aequorea victoria. It is reported to be a rapidly-maturing weak dimer with moderate acid sensitivity.
>Addgene plasmid #49434 | EGFP-Rab4A | depositor full sequence | sequence record 73731 | EGFP-Rab4A sequence 5367 bps
GATCCACCATGTCGCAGACGGCCATGTCCGAAACCTACGATTTTTTGTTTAAGTTCTTGGTTATTGGAAA
TGCAGGAACTGGCAAATCTTGCTTACTTCATCAGTTTATTGAAAAAAAATTCAAAGATGACTCAAATCAT
ACAATAGGAGTGGAATTTGGTTCAAAGATAATAAATGTTGGTGGTAAATATGTAAAGTTACAAATATGGG
ATACAGCAGGACAAGAACGATTCAGGTCCGTGACGAGAAGTTATTACCGAGGCGCGGCCGGGGCTCTCCT
CGTCTATGATATCACCAGCCGAGAAACCTACAATGCGCTTACTAATTGGTTAACAGATGCCCGAATGCTA
GCGAGCCAGAACATTGTGATCATCCTTTGTGGAAACAAGAAGGACCTGGATGCAGATCGTGAAGTTACCT
TCTTAGAAGCCTCCAGATTTGCTCAAGAAAATGAGCTGATGTTTTTGGAAACAAGTGCGCTCACAGGGGA
GAATGTAGAAGAGGCTTTTGTACAGTGTGCAAGAAAAATACTTAACAAAATCGAATCAGGTGAGCTGGAC
CCAGAAAGAATGGGCTCAGGTATTCAGTACGGAGATGCTGCCTTGAGACAGCTGAGGTCACCGCGGCGCG
CACAGGCCCCGAACGCTCAGGAGTGTGGTTGTTAGCTCGACGGTACCGCGGGCCCGGGATCCACCGGATC
TAGATAACTGATCATAATCAGCCATACCACATTTGTAGAGGTTTTACTTGCTTTAAAAAACCTCCCACAC
CTCCCCCTGAACCTGAAACATAAAATGAATGCAATTGTTGTTGTTAACTTGTTTATTGCAGCTTATAATG
GTTACAAATAAAGCAATAGCATCACAAATTTCACAAATAAAGCATTTTTTTCACTGCATTCTAGTTGTGG
TTTGTCCAAACTCATCAATGTATCTTAACGCGTAAATTGTAAGCGTTAATATTTTGTTAAAATTCGCGTT
AAATTTTTGTTAAATCAGCTCATTTTTTAACCAATAGGCCGAAATCGGCAAAATCCCTTATAAATCAAAA
GAATAGACCGAGATAGGGT
[37 nt withheld, positions 1070-1106]
AAAGAACGTGGACTCCAACGTCAAAGG
[49 nt withheld, positions 1134-1182]
T
[91 nt withheld, positions 1184-1274]
G
[124 nt withheld, positions 1276-1399]
CAGGTGGCACTTTTCGGGGAAATGTGCGCGGAACCCCTATTTGTTTATTTTTCTAAATACATTCAAATAT
GTATCCGCTCATGAGACAATAACCCTGATAAATGCTTCAATAATATTGAAAAAGGAAGAGTCCTGAGGCG
GAAAGAACCAGCTGTGGAATGTGTGTCAGTTAGGGTGTGGAAAGTCCCCAGGCTCCCCAGCAGGCAGAAG
TATGCAAAGCATGCATCTCAATTAGTCAGCAACCAGGTGTGGAAAGTCCCCAGGCTCCCCAGCAGGCAGA
AGTATGCAAAGCATGCATCTCAATTAGTCAGCAACCATAGTCCCGCCCCTAACTCCGCCCATCCCGCCCC
TAACTCCGCCCAGTTCCGCCCATTCTCCGCCCCATGGCTGACTAATTTTTTTTATTTATGCAGAGGCCGA
GGCCGCCTCGGCCTCTGAGCTATTCCAGAAGTAGTGAGGAGGCTTTTTTGGAGGCCTAGGCTTTTGCAAA
GATCGATCAAGAGACAGGATGAGGATCGTTTCGCATGATTGAACAAGATGGATTGCACGCAGGTTCTCCG
GCCGCTTGGGTGGAGAGGCTATTCGGCTATGACTGGGCACAACAGACAATCGGCTGCTCTGATGCCGCCG
TGTTCCGGCTGTCAGCGCAGGGGCGCCCGGTTCTTTTTGTCAAGACCGACCTGTCCGGTGCCCTGAATGA
ACTGCAAGACGAGGCAGCGCGGCTATCGTGGCTGGCCACGACGGGCGTTCCTTGCGCAGCTGTGCTCGAC
GTTGTCACTGAAGCGGGAAGGGACTGGCTGCTATTGGGCGAAGTGCCGGGGCAGGATCTCCTGTCATCTC
ACCTTGCTCCTGCCGAGAAAGTATCCATCATGGCTGATGCAATGCGGCGGCTGCATACGCTTGATCCGGC
TACCTGCCCATTCGACCACCAAGCGAAACATCGCATCGAGCGAGCACGTACTCGGATGGAAGCCGGTCTT
GTCGATCAGGATGATCTGGACGAAGAGCATCAGGGGCTCGCGCCAGCCGAACTGTTCGCCAGGCTCAAGG
CGAGCATGCCCGACGGCGAGGATCTCGTCGTGACCCATGGCGATGCCTGCTTGCCGAATATCATGGTGGA
AAATGGCCGCTTTTCTGGATTCATCGACTGTGGCCGGCTGGGTGTGGCGGACCGCTATCAGGACATAGCG
TTGGCTACCCGTGATATTGCTGAAGAGCTTGGCGGCGAATGGGCTGACCGCTTCCTCGTGCTTTACGGTA
TCGCCGCTCCCGATTCGCAGCGCATCGCCTTCTATCGCCTTCTTGACGAGTTCTTCTGAGCGGGACTCTG
GGGTTCGAAATGACCGACCAAGCGACGCCCAACCTGCCATCACGAGATTTCGATTCCACCGCCGCCTTCT
ATGAAAGGTTGGGCTTCGGAATCGTTTTCCGGGACGCCGGCTGGATGATCCTCCAGCGCGGGGATCTCAT
GCTGGAGTTCTTCGCCCACCCTAGGGGGAGGCTAACTGAAACACGGAAGGAGACAATACCGGAAGGAACC
CGCGCTATGACGGCAATAAAAAGACAGAATAAAACGCACGGTGTTGGGTCGTTTGTTCATAAACGCGGGG
TTCGGTCCCAGGGCTGGCACTCTGTCGATACCCCACCGAGACCCCATTGGGGCCAATACGCCCGCGTTTC
TTCCTTTTCCCCACCCCACCCCCCAAGTTCGGGTGAAGGCCCAGGGCTCGCAGCCAACGTCGGGGCGGCA
GGCCCTGCCATAGCCTCAGGTTACTCATATATACTTTAGATTGATTTAAAACTTCATTTTTAATTTAAAA
GGATCTAGGTGAAGATCCTTTTTGATAATCTCATGACCAAAATCCCTTAACGTGAGTTTTCGTTCCACTG
AGCGTCAGACCCCGTAGAAAAGATCAAAGGATCTTCTTGAGATCCTTTTTTTCTGCGCGTAATCTGCTGC
TTGCAAACAAAAAAACCACCGCTACCAGCGGTGGTTTGTTTGCCGGATCAAGAGCTACCAACTCTTTTTC
CGAAGGTAACTGGCTTCAGCAGAGCGCAGATACCAAATACTGTCCTTCTAGTGTAGCCGTAGTTAGGCCA
CCACTTCAAGAACTCTGTAGCACCGCCTACATACCTCGCTCTGCTAATCCTGTTACCAGTGGCTGCTGCC
AGTGGCGATAAGTCGTGTCTTACCGGGTTGGACTCAAGACGATAGTTACCGGATAAGGCGCAGCGGTCGG
GCTGAACGGGGGGTTCGTGCACACAGCCCAGCTTGGAGCGAACGACCTACACCGAACTGAGATACCTACA
GCGTGAGCTATGAGAAAGCGCCACGCTTCCCGAAGGGAGAAAGGCGGACAGGTATCCGGTAAGCGGCAGG
GTCGGAACAGGAGAGCGCACGAGGGAGCTTCCAGGGGGAAACGCCTGGTATCTTTATAGTCCTGTCGGGT
TTCGCCACCTCTGACTTGAGCGTCGATTTTTGTGATGCTCGTCAGGGGGGCGGAGCCTATGGAAAAACGC
CAGCAACGCGGCCTTTTTACGGTTCCTGGCCTTTTGCTGGCCTTTTGCTCACATGTTCTTTCCTGCGTTA
TCCCCTGATTCTGTGGATAACCGTATTACCGCCATGCATTAGTTATTAATAGTAATCAATTACGGGGTCA
TTAGTTCATAGCCCATATATGGAGTTCCGCGTTACATAACTTACGGTAAATGGCCCGCCTGGCTGACCGC
CCAACGACCCCCGCCCATTGACGTCAATAATGACGTATGTTCCCATAGTAACGCCAATAGGGACTTTCCA
TTGACGTCAATGGGTGGAGTATTTACGGTAAACTGCCCACTTGGCAGTACATCAAGTGTATCATATGCCA
AGTACGCCCCCTATTGACGTCAATGACGGTAAATGGCCCGCCTGGCATTATGCCCAGTACATGACCTTAT
GGGACTTTCCTACTTGGCAGTACATCTACGTATTAGTCATCGCTATTACCATGGTGATGCGGTTTTGGCA
GTACATCAATGGGCGTGGATAGCGGTTTGACTCACGGGGATTTCCAAGTCTCCACCCCATTGACGTCAAT
GGGAGTTTGTTTTGGCACCAAAATCAACGGGACTTTCCAAAATGTCGTAACAACTCCGCCCCATTGACGC
AAATGGGCGGTAGGCGTGTACGGTGGGAGGTCTATATAAGCAGAGCTGGTTTAGTGAACCGTCAGATCCG
CTAGCGCTACCGGTCGCCACCATGGTGAGCAAGGGCGAGGAGCTGTTCACCGGGGTGGTGCCCATCCTGG
TCGAGCTGGACGGCGACGTAAACGGCCACAAGTTCAGCGTGTCCGGCGAGGGCGAGGGCGATGCCACCTA
CGGCAAGCTGACCCTGAAGTTCATCTGCACCACCGGCAAGCTGCCCGTGCCCTGGCCCACCCTCGTGACC
ACCCTGACCTACGGCGTGCAGTGCTTCAGCCGCTACCCCGACCACATGAAGCAGCACGACTTCTTCAAGT
CCGCCATGCCCGAAGGCTACGTCCAGGAGCGCACCATCTTCTTCAAGGACGACGGCAACTACAAGACCCG
CGCCGAGGTGAAGTTCGAGGGCGACACCCTGGTGAACCGCATCGAGCTGAAGGGCATCGACTTCAAGGAG
GACGGCAACATCCTGGGGCACAAGCTGGAGTACAACTACAACAGCCACAACGTCTATATCATGGCCGACA
AGCAGAAGAACGGCATCAAGGTGAACTTCAAGATCCGCCACAACATCGAGGACGGCAGCGTGCAGCTCGC
CGACCACTACCAGCAGAACACCCCCATCGGCGACGGCCCCGTGCTGCTGCCCGACAACCACTACCTGAGC
ACCCAGTCCGCCCTGAGCAAAGACCCCAACGAGAAGCGCGATCACATGGTCCTGCTGGAGTTCGTGACCG
CCGCCGGGATCACTCTCGGCATGGACGAGCTGTACAAGTCCGGACTCA
