>Addgene plasmid #49434 | EGFP-Rab4A | addgene partial sequence | sequence record 75581 | EGFP_C
CTCTCGGCATGGACGAGCTGTACAAGTCCGGACTCAGATCCACCATGTCGCAGACGGCCATGTCCGAAAC
CTACGATTTTTTGTTTAAGTTCTTGGTTATTGGAAATGCAGGAACTGGCAAATCTTGCTTACTTCATCAG
TTTATTGAAAAAAAATTCAAAGATGACTCAAATCATACAATAGGAGTGGAATTTGGTTCAAAGATAATAA
ATGTTGGTGGTAAATATGTAAAGTTACAAATATGGGATACAGCAGGACAAGAACGATTCAGGTCCGTGAC
GAGAAGTTATTACCGAGGCGCGGCCGGGGCTCTCCTCGTCTATGATATCACCAGCCGAGAAACCTACAAT
GCGCTTACTAATTGGTTAACAGATGCCCGAATGCTAGCGAGCCAGAACATTGTGATCATCCTTTGTGGAA
ACAAGAAGGACCTGGATGCAGATCGTGAAGTTACCTTCTTAGAAGCCTCCAGATTTGCTCAAGAAAATGA
GCTGATGTTTTTGGAAACAAGTGCGCTCACAGGGGAGAATGTAGAAGAGGCTTTTGTACAGTGTGCAAGA
AAAATACTTAACAAAATCGAATCAGGTGAGCTGGACCCAGAAAGAATGGGCTCAGGTATTCAGTACGGAG
ATGCTGCCTTGAGACAGCTGAGGTCACCGCGGCGCGCACAGGCCCCGAACGCTCAGGAGTGTGGTTGTTA
GCTCGACGGTACCGCGGGCCCGGGATCCACCGGATCTAGATAACTGATCATAATCAGCCATACCACATTT
GTAGAGGTTTTACTTGCTTTAAAAAACCTCCCACACCTCCCCCTGAACCTGAAACATAAAATGAATGCAA
TTGTTGTTGTTAACTTGTTTATTGCAGCTTATAATGGTTACAAATAAAGCAATAGCATCACAAATTTCAC
AAATAAAGCATTTTTTTCACTGCATTCTAGTTGTGGTTTGTCCAAACTCATCAATGTATCTTAACGCGTA
AATTGTAAGCGTTA
